Addgene plasmid #237239: Ec dnaN-pHK/P
Purpose: over-express E. coli hk/P-dnaN (Pol III beta sliding clamp subunit, N-terminal cleveable his-kinase tag)
Depositing lab: Michael O'Donnell. Depositing organization: Rockefeller University.
Backbone
  Vector backbone: pET-16b
  Vector type: Bacterial Expression
Growth in bacteria
  Bacterial resistance: Ampicillin, 100 μg/mL
  Growth temperature: 37°C
  Growth strain: DH5alpha
  Copy number: Low Copy
Gene/Insert
  Gene/Insert name: dnaN (beta), N-terminal his-kinase cleavable tag
  Species: E. coli
  Entrez Gene: dnaN (a.k.a. b3701, ECK3693)
  Tag / fusion protein: his-10+PKA kinase motif+PreScission Protease cleavage site (N terminal on insert)
  Cloning method: Restriction Enzyme; 5′ cloning site Unknown (unknown if destroyed)
Terms and licenses: Academic/Nonprofit Terms; Industry Terms: Not Available to Industry
Depositor comments: The PKA kinase site and PreScission Protesase clevage site are added between the his-10 tag & Factor Xa sequence in pET(16b) and the start of the Ec dnaN ORF.
How to cite: Ec dnaN-pHK/P was a gift from Michael O'Donnell (Addgene plasmid # 237239 ; http://n2t.net/addgene:237239 ; RRID:Addgene_237239)
