[The description below was written by a language model from this plasmid's Addgene catalogue record and pLannotate feature annotations shown in this document.]
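Description:
Ec dnaN-pHK/P is a bacterial expression plasmid built on the pET-16b backbone for over-producing the E. coli DNA polymerase III beta subunit, the ring-shaped sliding clamp encoded by dnaN that tethers polymerases to DNA and confers processivity. The sequenced plasmid is 6,878 nt. It replicates from a ColE1/pBR322-type origin accompanied by the rop gene and the bom region, consistent with the low copy number noted in the record. Selection is by ampicillin through the β-lactamase gene. Several short tetracycline-resistance fragments in the annotation are non-functional remnants of the pBR322 ancestry of the pET backbone.

The dnaN open reading frame sits in a standard pET expression cassette: a T7 promoter followed by a lac operator, the phage T7 gene 10 ribosome binding site, the tagged coding sequence and a T7 terminator. A plasmid-borne lacI gene supplies repressor. Expression therefore depends on a host providing T7 RNA polymerase and is inducible with IPTG.

According to the depositor, the protein carries an N-terminal composite tag. It consists of the vector's ten-histidine tag and Factor Xa sequence, followed by an added protein kinase A recognition motif and a PreScission protease cleavage site immediately ahead of the dnaN start. The automated annotation picks up only a short His-tag-like fragment in this region, labelled as a partial match to another composite tag, and does not itself resolve the kinase or protease sites. Such a tag allows metal-affinity purification, offers a site for phosphorylation by the kinase (typically used for labelling), and lets the tag be removed by proteolysis. The cloning sites used are not recorded.
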