Features (pLannotate 1.2.2; 20 found; start..end, strand, type, name):
    674..1534    -  CDS            AmpR: β-lactamase; bla; confers resistance to ampicillin, carbenicillin, and related antibiotics
   1535..1639    -  promoter       AmpR promoter: bla
   1752..1780    +  promoter       tet promoter: E. coli promoter for tetracycline efflux protein gene
   1828..1932    +  CDS            TcR (fragment): tetracycline efflux protein; tet; confers resistance to tetracycline
   1955..2002    -  terminator     T7 terminator: transcription terminator for bacteriophage T7 RNA polymerase
   2010..2059    -  CDS            SET1 (fragment): solubility-enhancement tag derived from T7 phage gene 10B
   2070..3167    -  CDS            dnaN: DPO3B_ECOLI - Experimental evidence at protein level: Swiss-Prot protein existence level 1. Confers DNA tethering and processivity to DNA polymerases and other proteins. Acts as a clamp, forming a ring around DNA (a reaction catalyzed by the clamp-loading complex) which diffuses in an ATP- independent manner freely and bidirectionally along dsDNA (PubMed:2040637). DNA bound in the ring is bent 22 degrees, in solution primed DNA is bound more tightly than dsDNA, suggesting the clamp binds both ss- and dsDNA (PubMed:18191219). In a complex of DNA with this protein, alpha, epsilon and tau subunit
   3285..3302    -  CDS            capTEV™ (fragment): composite tag for in vivo biotinylation, TEV protease cleavage, and 6xHis tagging
   3315..3337    -  RBS            RBS: efficient ribosome binding site from bacteriophage T7 gene 10 (Olins and Rangwala, 1989)
   3352..3376    -  protein_bind   lac operator: The lac repressor binds to the lac operator to inhibit transcription in E. coli. This inhibition can be relieved by adding lactose or isopropyl-β-D-thiogalactopyranoside (IPTG). lac repressor encoded by lacI
   3377..3395    -  promoter       T7 promoter: promoter for bacteriophage T7 RNA polymerase
   3417..3696    +  CDS            TcR (fragment): tetracycline efflux protein; tet; confers resistance to tetracycline
   3704..3781    +  promoter       lacI promoter: lacI
   3782..4863    +  CDS            lacI: lac repressor; lacI; The lac repressor binds to the lac operator to inhibit transcription in E. coli. This inhibition can be relieved by adding lactose or isopropyl-β-D-thiogalactopyranoside (IPTG).
   4876..4897    +  protein_bind   CAP binding site: CAP binding activates transcription in the presence of cAMP. E. coli catabolite activator protein
   4912..5536    +  CDS            TcR (fragment): tetracycline efflux protein; tet; confers resistance to tetracycline
   5778..6158    -  CDS            YPB1_ECOLX: Protein predicted: Swiss-Prot protein existence level 4. From Escherichia coli.
   6175..6366    +  CDS            rop: Rop protein, which maintains plasmids at low copy number; rop
   6468..6607    +  misc_feature   bom: basis of mobility region from pBR322
   6793..503     -  rep_origin     ori (across the origin): high-copy-number ColE1/pMB1/pBR322/pUC origin of replication
>Addgene plasmid #237239 | Ec dnaN-pHK/P | addgene full sequence | sequence record 469256 | Addgene NGS Result
ACCAGGCGTTTCCCCCTGGAAGCTCCCTCGTGCGCTCTCCTGTTCCGACCCTGCCGCTTACCGGATACCT
GTCCGCCTTTCTCCCTTCGGGAAGCGTGGCGCTTTCTCATAGCTCACGCTGTAGGTATCTCAGTTCGGTG
TAGGTCGTTCGCTCCAAGCTGGGCTGTGTGCACGAACCCCCCGTTCAGCCCGACCGCTGCGCCTTATCCG
GTAACTATCGTCTTGAGTCCAACCCGGTAAGACACGACTTATCGCCACTGGCAGCAGCCACTGGTAACAG
GATTAGCAGAGCGAGGTATGTAGGCGGTGCTACAGAGTTCTTGAAGTGGTGGCCTAACTACGGCTACACT
AGAAGGACAGTATTTGGTATCTGCGCTCTGCTGAAGCCAGTTACCTTCGGAAAAAGAGTTGGTAGCTCTT
GATCCGGCAAACAAACCACCGCTGGTAGCGGTGGTTTTTTTGTTTGCAAGCAGCAGATTACGCGCAGAAA
AAAAGGATCTCAAGAAGATCCTTTGATCTTTTCTACGGGGTCTGACGCTCAGTGGAACGAAAACTCACGT
TAAGGGATTTTGGTCATGAGATTATCAAAAAGGATCTTCACCTAGATCCTTTTAAATTAAAAATGAAGTT
TTAAATCAATCTAAAGTATATATGAGTAAACTTGGTCTGACAGTTACCAATGCTTAATCAGTGAGGCACC
TATCTCAGCGATCTGTCTATTTCGTTCATCCATAGTTGCCTGACTCCCCGTCGTGTAGATAACTACGATA
CGGGAGGGCTTACCATCTGGCCCCAGTGCTGCAATGATACCGCGAGACCCACGCTCACCGGCTCCAGATT
TATCAGCAATAAACCAGCCAGCCGGAAGGGCCGAGCGCAGAAGTGGTCCTGCAACTTTATCCGCCTCCAT
CCAGTCTATTAATTGTTGCCGGGAAGCTAGAGTAAGTAGTTCGCCAGTTAATAGTTTGCGCAACGTTGTT
GCCATTGCTGCAGGCATCGTGGTGTCACGCTCGTCGTTTGGTATGGCTTCATTCAGCTCCGGTTCCCAAC
GATCAAGGCGAGTTACATGATCCCCCATGTTGTGCAAAAAAGCGGTTAGCTCCTTCGGTCCTCCGATCGT
TGTCAGAAGTAAGTTGGCCGCAGTGTTATCACTCATGGTTATGGCAGCACTGCATAATTCTCTTACTGTC
ATGCCATCCGTAAGATGCTTTTCTGTGACTGGTGAGTACTCAACCAAGTCATTCTGAGAATAGTGTATGC
GGCGACCGAGTTGCTCTTGCCCGGCGTCAACACGGGATAATACCGCGCCACATAGCAGAACTTTAAAAGT
GCTCATCATTGGAAAACGTTCTTCGGGGCGAAAACTCTCAAGGATCTTACCGCTGTTGAGATCCAGTTCG
ATGTAACCCACTCGTGCACCCAACTGATCTTCAGCATCTTTTACTTTCACCAGCGTTTCTGGGTGAGCAA
AAACAGGAAGGCAAAATGCCGCAAAAAAGGGAATAAGGGCGACACGGAAATGTTGAATACTCATACTCTT
CCTTTTTCAATATTATTGAAGCATTTATCAGGGTTATTGTCTCATGAGCGGATACATATTTGAATGTATT
TAGAAAAATAAACAAATAGGGGTTCCGCGCACATTTCCCCGAAAAGTGCCACCTGACGTCTAAGAAACCA
TTATTATCATGACATTAACCTATAAAAATAGGCGTATCACGAGGCCCTTTCGTCTTCAAGAATTCTCATG
TTTGACAGCTTATCATCGATAAGCTTTAATGCGGTAGTTTATCACAGTTAAATTGCTAACGCAGTCAGGC
ACCGTGTATGAAATCTAACAATGCGCTCATCGTCATCCTCGGCACCGTCACCCTGGATGCTGTAGGCATA
GGCTTGGTTATGCCGGTACTGCCGGGCCTCTTGCGGGATATCCGGATATAGTTCCTCCTTTCAGCAAAAA
ACCCCTCAAGACCCGTTTAGAGGCCCCAAGGGGTTATGCTAGTTATTGCTCAGCGGTGGCAGCAGCCAAC
TCAGCTTCCTTTCGGGCTTTGTTAGCAGCCGGATCCTTACAGTCTCATTGGCATGACAACATAAGCCGCG
CTCTGGCTGGCCGCATCTTCAATCTGCACGCTGGAAACCGAATCGGTCAGCATCATGCGGACGTTTTCGC
ATTTCAGCGCGTTCAGAACATCCAGCACATAACTGACGTTGAAGCCGATTTCCATCTCCGCACCGCTATA
GGTAACGTCGAGGATCTCTTCCGCTTCTTCCTGTTCCGGGTTGTTGGCGGTGATTTTCAGCTGGTTTTCG
CTGACATAAAGACGTACGCCGCGGAATTTCTCGTTAGAGAGAATCGCCGCGCGAGCAAACGCCTGCTTGA
GCAGATCGCAGCCAGCTTCCAGATGTTTGTCCGGGTTCTTCGGCAGAACGCGGCGATAATCCGGGAAGCG
ACCATCCACCAGTTTGGAGGTGAAGATAAAGTCGCCAACGTGGGCGCGAATGTTGTTGCTGCCAATCTGT
ACGCGCAGCGGATTGTCGCCGCCGTCGAGCATACGCATCAGTTCAATCACGCCTTTACGCGGTACGATCA
CCGAATGGCTTGGCAAAGATTGACCAATTGGCATTGAACAGACCGCCAGACGGTGGCCGTCGGTTGCCAC
GGTGCGCAGTTCTTCACCTTCGGTTTCAAACAGCATACCATTTAAGTAATAGCGAACGTCCTGATGCGCC
ATAGAAAACTGGGTCGCTTCAATCAGACGCTTCATCGTTGCCTGCGGCAGGGTAAATTCGACTTCACTCT
GCCAGTCATCGAGGTTCGGGAAATCCGCCGCTGGCAGGGTAGACAGCGAAAAACGGCTACGCCCGGAGCG
TACCAGCATCCGTTCACCTTCCAGCTGCACGGCAATTTCCGCGCCTTCAGGCAGACCACGGCAGATATCA
AAGAATTTGCGCGCCGGAACGGTCGTCGCTCCTGGCTCGTGTGGCTGAACCAGCGCAACACGTGCCACCA
TTTCCATCTCGAGATCAGTACCGGTCAGCGACAACGTACCGTCAGCAACCTGTAACAGCAGATTACCGAG
AATCGGTAGCGTAGGACGACCACCTAACGGACCGCTCACCTGTTGTAGCGGTTTTAATAAATGCTCACGT
TCTACGGTAAATTTCATATGGGGCCCCTGGAACAGAACTTCCAGAATATGGCGGCCTTCAATATGGCCGC
TGCTCACGCTCGCGCGGCGCAGAATATGACGACCTTCGATATGGCCGCTGCTGTGATGATGATGATGATG
ATGATGATGATGGCCCATGGTATATCTCCTTCTTAAAGTTAAACAAAATTATTTCTAGAGGGGAATTGTT
ATCCGCTCACAATTCCCCTATAGTGAGTCGTATTAATTTCGCGGGATCGAGATCTCGATCCTCTACGCCG
GACGCATCGTGGCCGGCATCACCGGCGCCACAGGTGCGGTTGCTGGCGCCTATATCGCCGACATCACCGA
TGGGGAAGATCGGGCTCGCCACTTCGGGCTCATGAGCGCTTGTTTCGGCGTGGGTATGGTGGCAGGCCCC
GTGGCCGGGGGACTGTTGGGCGCCATCTCCTTGCATGCACCATTCCTTGCGGCGGCGGTGCTCAACGGCC
TCAACCTACTACTGGGCTGCTTCCTAATGCAGGAGTCGCATAAGGGAGAGCGTCGAGATCCCGGACACCA
TCGAATGGCGCAAAACCTTTCGCGGTATGGCATGATAGCGCCCGGAAGAGAGTCAATTCAGGGTGGTGAA
TGTGAAACCAGTAACGTTATACGATGTCGCAGAGTATGCCGGTGTCTCTTATCAGACCGTTTCCCGCGTG
GTGAACCAGGCCAGCCACGTTTCTGCGAAAACGCGGGAAAAAGTGGAAGCGGCGATGGCGGAGCTGAATT
ACATTCCCAACCGCGTGGCACAACAACTGGCGGGCAAACAGTCGTTGCTGATTGGCGTTGCCACCTCCAG
TCTGGCCCTGCACGCGCCGTCGCAAATTGTCGCGGCGATTAAATCTCGCGCCGATCAACTGGGTGCCAGC
GTGGTGGTGTCGATGGTAGAACGAAGCGGCGTCGAAGCCTGTAAAGCGGCGGTGCACAATCTTCTCGCGC
AACGCGTCAGTGGGCTGATCATTAACTATCCGCTGGATGACCAGGATGCCATTGCTGTGGAAGCTGCCTG
CACTAATGTTCCGGCGTTATTTCTTGATGTCTCTGACCAGACACCCATCAACAGTATTATTTTCTCCCAT
GAAGACGGTACGCGACTGGGCGTGGAGCATCTGGTCGCATTGGGTCACCAGCAAATCGCGCTGTTAGCGG
GCCCATTAAGTTCTGTCTCGGCGCGTCTGCGTCTGGCTGGCTGGCATAAATATCTCACTCGCAATCAAAT
TCAGCCGATAGCGGAACGGGAAGGCGACTGGAGTGCCATGTCCGGTTTTCAACAAACCATGCAAATGCTG
AATGAGGGCATCGTTCCCACTGCGATGCTGGTTGCCAACGATCAGATGGCGCTGGGCGCAATGCGCGCCA
TTACCGAGTCCGGGCTGCGCGTTGGTGCGGATATCTCGGTAGTGGGATACGACGATACCGAAGACAGCTC
ATGTTATATCCCGCCGTTAACCACCATCAAACAGGATTTTCGCCTGCTGGGGCAAACCAGCGTGGACCGC
TTGCTGCAACTCTCTCAGGGCCAGGCGGTGAAGGGCAATCAGCTGTTGCCCGTCTCACTGGTGAAAAGAA
AAACCACCCTGGCGCCCAATACGCAAACCGCCTCTCCCCGCGCGTTGGCCGATTCATTAATGCAGCTGGC
ACGACAGTTTCCCGACTGGAAAGCGGGCAGTGAGCGCAACGCAATTAATGTAAGTTAGCTCACTCATTAG
GCACCGGGATCTCGACCGATGCCCTTGAGAGCCTTCAACCCAGTCAGCTCCTTCCGGTGGGCGCGGGGCA
TGACTATCGTCGCCGCACTTATGACTGTCTTCTTTATCATGCAACTCGTAGGACAGGTGCCGGCAGCGCT
CTGGGTCATTTTCGGCGAGGACCGCTTTCGCTGGAGCGCGACGATGATCGGCCTGTCGCTTGCGGTATTC
GGAATCTTGCACGCCCTCGCTCAAGCCTTCGTCACTGGTCCCGCCACCAAACGTTTCGGCGAGAAGCAGG
CCATTATCGCCGGCATGGCGGCCGACGCGCTGGGCTACGTCTTGCTGGCGTTCGCGACGCGAGGCTGGAT
GGCCTTCCCCATTATGATTCTTCTCGCTTCCGGCGGCATCGGGATGCCCGCGTTGCAGGCCATGCTGTCC
AGGCAGGTAGATGACGACCATCAGGGACAGCTTCAAGGATCGCTCGCGGCTCTTACCAGCCTAACTTCGA
TCATTGGACCGCTGATCGTCACGGCGATTTATGCCGCCTCGGCGAGCACATGGAACGGGTTGGCATGGAT
TGTAGGCGCCGCCCTATACCTTGTCTGCCTCCCCGCGTTGCGTCGCGGTGCATGGAGCCGGGCCACCTCG
ACCTGAATGGAAGCCGGCGGCACCTCGCTAACGGATTCACCACTCCAAGAATTGGAGCCAATCAATTCTT
GCGGAGAACTGTGAATGCGCAAACCAACCCTTGGCAGAACATATCCATCGCGTCCGCCATCTCCAGCAGC
CGCACGCGGCGCATCTCGGGCAGCGTTGGGTCCTGGCCACGGGTGCGCATGATCGTGCTCCTGTCGTTGA
GGACCCGGCTAGGCTGGCGGGGTTGCCTTACTGGTTAGCAGAATGAATCACCGATACGCGAGCGAACGTG
AAGCGACTGCTGCTGCAAAACGTCTGCGACCTGAGCAACAACATGAATGGTCTTCGGTTTCCGTGTTTCG
TAAAGTCTGGAAACGCGGAAGTCAGCGCCCTGCACCATTATGTTCCGGATCTGCATCGCAGGATGCTGCT
GGCTACCCTGTGGAACACCTACATCTGTATTAACGAAGCGCTGGCATTGACCCTGAGTGATTTTTCTCTG
GTCCCGCCGCATCCATACCGCCAGTTGTTTACCCTCACAACGTTCCAGTAACCGGGCATGTTCATCATCA
GTAACCCGTATCGTGAGCATCCTCTCTCGTTTCATCGGTATCATTACCCCCATGAACAGAAATCCCCCTT
ACACGGAGGCATCAGTGACCAAACAGGAAAAAACCGCCCTTAACATGGCCCGCTTTATCAGAAGCCAGAC
ATTAACGCTTCTGGAGAAACTCAACGAGCTGGACGCGGATGAACAGGCAGACATCTGTGAATCGCTTCAC
GACCACGCTGATGAGCTTTACCGCAGCTGCCTCGCGCGTTTCGGTGATGACGGTGAAAACCTCTGACACA
TGCAGCTCCCGGAGACGGTCACAGCTTGTCTGTAAGCGGATGCCGGGAGCAGACAAGCCCGTCAGGGCGC
GTCAGCGGGTGTTGGCGGGTGTCGGGGCGCAGCCATGACCCAGTCACGTAGCGATAGCGGAGTGTATACT
GGCTTAACTATGCGGCATCAGAGCAGATTGTACTGAGAGTGCACCATTGCGGTGTGAAATACCGCACAGA
TGCGTAAGGAGAAAATACCGCATCAGGCGCTCTTCCGCTTCCTCGCTCACTGACTCGCTGCGCTCGGTCG
TTCGGCTGCGGCGAGCGGTATCAGCTCACTCAAAGGCGGTAATACGGTTATCCACAGAATCAGGGGATAA
CGCAGGAAAGAACATGTGAGCAAAAGGCCAGCAAAAGGCCAGGAACCGTAAAAAGGCCGCGTTGCTGGCG
TTTTTCCATAGGCTCCGCCCCCCTGACGAGCATCACAAAAATCGACGCTCAAGTCAGAGGTGGCGAAACC
CGACAGGACTATAAAGAT
